Addgene plasmid #1887: Cdc2-DN
Depositing lab: Sander van den Heuvel. Depositing organization: Massachusetts General Hospital. Publication: Distinct roles for cyclin-dependent kinases in cell cycle control. van den Heuvel S, Harlow E. Science 1993 Dec 24;262(5142):2050-4. 10.1126/science.8266103 PubMed 8266103.
Backbone
  Vector backbone: pCMV-neo-Bam
  Backbone size w/o insert (bp): 6550
  Vector type: Mammalian Expression
  Selectable markers: Neomycin (select with G418)
Growth in bacteria
  Bacterial resistance: Ampicillin, 100 μg/mL
  Growth temperature: 37°C
  Growth strain: DH5alpha
  Copy number: High Copy
Gene/Insert
  Gene/Insert name: Cdc2 (alt name: cell division cycle 2)
  Species: H. sapiens (human)
  Insert size (bp): 925
  Mutation: D146N, dominant negative
  Entrez Gene: CDK1 (a.k.a. CDC2, CDC28A, P34CDC2)
  Cloning method: Restriction Enzyme; 5′ cloning site BamHI (not destroyed); 3′ cloning site BamHI (not destroyed)
  Sequencing primers: 5′ Bglob-intron-F; 3′ Bglob-pA-R
Terms and licenses: Academic/Nonprofit Terms; Industry Terms: Not Available to Industry
Depositor comments: See scanned map.
How to cite: Cdc2-DN was a gift from Sander van den Heuvel (Addgene plasmid # 1887 ; http://n2t.net/addgene:1887 ; RRID:Addgene_1887)
