[The description below was written by a language model from this plasmid's Addgene catalogue record.]
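Description:
Cdc2-DN is a mammalian expression plasmid built on the pCMV-neo-Bam backbone (about 6.55 kb without insert) that carries a roughly 925 bp human Cdc2 cDNA, the gene now designated CDK1 and also known as CDC28A or p34CDC2. The insert was placed by restriction cloning into a BamHI site, with BamHI retained at both ends, so the fragment can be excised again; because both ends use the same enzyme, orientation is not enforced by the cloning strategy. The plasmid is maintained in E. coli as a high-copy construct under ampicillin selection, and it carries a neomycin resistance marker that allows G418 selection of transfected mammalian cells. The record does not list the promoter explicitly, although the backbone name implies a CMV promoter. The recommended sequencing primers, which anneal in a beta-globin intron and a beta-globin polyadenylation region, suggest that these elements flank the cloning site. No feature table is provided to confirm this layout, and the depositor refers to a scanned map for details.

The defining feature of the payload is the D146N substitution, which the record describes as dominant negative. The altered aspartate lies in the kinase catalytic region, and mutants of this type are generally expected to lack kinase activity while still associating with cyclin partners, thereby interfering with the endogenous enzyme. No epitope tag or reporter is recorded. The construct is suited to overexpressing an inhibitory form of Cdc2/CDK1 in cultured mammalian cells, transiently or after G418 selection. This allows the contribution of this kinase to cell cycle progression to be tested, consistent with the associated study of the distinct roles of cyclin-dependent kinases in cell cycle control.
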