>Addgene plasmid #1887 | Cdc2-DN | addgene partial sequence | sequence record 16966 | Bglob-pA-R 5'-ttttggcagagggaaaaaga-3'
AGCCACCACCTTCTGATAGGCAGCCTGCACCTGAGGAGTGAATTCCTCGACGGATCCACTATGGAAACTT
TTTGTCAGAAAGCTACATCTTCTTAATCTGATTGTCCAAATCATTAAAATATGGATGATTCAGTGCCATT
TTGCCAGAAATTCGTTTGGCTGGATCATAGATTAACATTTTCGAGAGCAAATCCAAGCCATTTTCATCCA
AGTTTTTGACATGGGATGCTAGGCTTCCTGGTTTCCATTTGGGAAATGTATTCTTATAGTCCTGTAAAGA
TTCCACTTCTGGCCACACTTCATTATTGGGAGTGCCCAAAGCTCTGAAAATCCTGAAGAGTTGATCAATT
TCTGAATCCCCATGGAAAAGTGGTTTCTTAGTTGCTAGTTCAGCAAATATGGTGCCTATACTCCAAATGT
CAACTGGAGTTGAGTAACGAGCTGACCCCAGCAATACTTCTGGAGATCTGTACCAGAGTGTTACTACCTC
ATGTGTATATACTCTGATAGGTATTCCAAAAGCTCTGGCAAGGCCAAAATTAGCCAGTTTAATTGTTCCT
TTGTCATCAATCAAGAGATTTTGAGGTTTTAAGTCTCTGTGAAGAACTCTTCTAGAGTGACAAAACACAA
TCCCCTGTAGGATTTGGTATAAATAACTCTTAACAAGTGAAGAATCCATGTACTGACCAGGAGGGATAGA
ATCCAAGTATTTCTTCAGATCCATGGAAAGAAACTCAAAGATGAGATATAACCTGGAATCCTGCATAAGC
ACATCCTGAAGACTGACTATATTTGGATGACGAAGTTCCTTTAATAGAGAAATTTCCCGAATTGCAGTAC
TAGGAACCCTTCCCTCTTCACTTTCTAGTCTGATTTTTTTCATGGCTACCACTTGACCT
